>Addgene plasmid #42710 | TAL3247 | depositor partial sequence | sequence record 57830 | TAL3247 sequence 2430 bps
TCTAGAGCTAGCACCATGGACTACAAAGACCATGACGGTGATTATAAAGATCATGACATCGATTACAAGG
ATGACGATGACAAGATGGCCCCCAAGAAGAAGAGGAAGGTGGGCATTCACCGCGGGGTACCTATGGTGGA
CTTGAGGACACTCGGTTATTCGCAACAGCAACAGGAGAAAATCAAGCCTAAGGTCAGGAGCACCGTCGCG
CAACACCACGAGGCGCTTGTGGGGCATGGCTTCACTCATGCGCATATTGTCGCGCTTTCACAGCACCCTG
CGGCGCTTGGGACGGTGGCTGTCAAATACCAAGATATGATTGCGGCCCTGCCCGAAGCCACGCACGAGGC
AATTGTAGGGGTCGGTAAACAGTGGTCGGGAGCGCGAGCACTTGAGGCGCTGCTGACTGTGGCGGGTGAG
CTTAGGGGGCCTCCGCTCCAGCTCGACACCGGGCAGCTGCTGAAGATCGCGAAGAGAGGGGGAGTAACAG
CGGTAGAGGCAGTGCACGCCTGGCGCAATGCGCTCACCGGGGCCCCCTTGAACCTGACCCCAGACCAGGT
AGTCGCAATCGCGTCACATGACGGGGGAAAGCAAGCCCTGGAAACCGTGCAAAGGTTGTTGCCGGTCCTT
TGTCAAGACCACGGCCTTACACCGGAGCAAGTCGTGGCCATTGCATCCCACGACGGTGGCAAACAGGCTC
TTGAGACGGTTCAGAGACTTCTCCCAGTTCTCTGTCAAGCCCACGGGCTGACTCCCGATCAAGTTGTAGC
GATTGCGTCGCATGACGGAGGGAAACAAGCATTGGAGACTGTCCAACGGCTCCTTCCCGTGTTGTGTCAA
GCCCACGGTTTGACGCCTGCACAAGTGGTCGCCATCGCCTCCAATATTGGCGGTAAGCAGGCGCTGGAAA
CAGTACAGCGCCTGCTGCCTGTACTGTGCCAGGATCATGGACTGACCCCAGACCAGGTAGTCGCAATCGC
GTCACATGACGGGGGAAAGCAAGCCCTGGAAACCGTGCAAAGGTTGTTGCCGGTCCTTTGTCAAGACCAC
GGCCTTACACCGGAGCAAGTCGTGGCCATTGCAAGCAACATCGGTGGCAAACAGGCTCTTGAGACGGTTC
AGAGACTTCTCCCAGTTCTCTGTCAAGCCCACGGGCTGACTCCCGATCAAGTTGTAGCGATTGCGTCGCA
TGACGGAGGGAAACAAGCATTGGAGACTGTCCAACGGCTCCTTCCCGTGTTGTGTCAAGCCCACGGTTTG
ACGCCTGCACAAGTGGTCGCCATCGCCTCCAATATTGGCGGTAAGCAGGCGCTGGAAACAGTACAGCGCC
TGCTGCCTGTACTGTGCCAGGATCATGGACTGACCCCAGACCAGGTAGTCGCAATCGCGAACAATAATGG
GGGAAAGCAAGCCCTGGAAACCGTGCAAAGGTTGTTGCCGGTCCTTTGTCAAGACCACGGCCTTACACCG
GAGCAAGTCGTGGCCATTGCATCCCACGACGGTGGCAAACAGGCTCTTGAGACGGTTCAGAGACTTCTCC
CAGTTCTCTGTCAAGCCCACGGGCTGACTCCCGATCAAGTTGTAGCGATTGCGTCGAACATTGGAGGGAA
ACAAGCATTGGAGACTGTCCAACGGCTCCTTCCCGTGTTGTGTCAAGCCCACGGTTTGACGCCTGCACAA
GTGGTCGCCATCGCCAGCCATGATGGCGGTAAGCAGGCGCTGGAAACAGTACAGCGCCTGCTGCCTGTAC
TGTGCCAGGATCATGGACTGACCCCAGACCAGGTAGTCGCAATCGCGTCGAACATTGGGGGAAAGCAAGC
CCTGGAAACCGTGCAAAGGTTGTTGCCGGTCCTTTGTCAAGACCACGGCCTTACACCGGAGCAAGTCGTG
GCCATTGCAAGCAACATCGGTGGCAAACAGGCTCTTGAGACGGTTCAGAGACTTCTCCCAGTTCTCTGTC
AAGCCCACGGGCTGACTCCCGATCAAGTTGTAGCGATTGCGAATAACAATGGAGGGAAACAAGCATTGGA
GACTGTCCAACGGCTCCTTCCCGTGTTGTGTCAAGCCCACGGTTTGACGCCTGCACAAGTGGTCGCCATC
GCCTCCAATATTGGCGGTAAGCAGGCGCTGGAAACAGTACAGCGCCTGCTGCCTGTACTGTGCCAGGATC
ATGGACTGACACCCGAACAGGTGGTCGCCATTGCTTCTAATGGGGGAGGACGGCCAGCCTTGGAGTCCAT
CGTAGCCCAATTGTCCAGGCCCGATCCCGCGTTGGCTGCGTTAACGAATGACCATCTGGTGGCGTTGGCA
TGTCTTGGTGGACGACCCGCGCTCGATGCAGTCAAAAAGGGTCTGCCTCATGCTCCCGCATTGATCAAAA
GAACCAACCGGCGGATTCCCGAGAGAACTTCCCATCGAGTCGCGGGATCC
