>Addgene plasmid #42710 | TAL3247 | addgene partial sequence | sequence record 61012 | JDS-TALEN-F 5'-TAGGGGTCGGTAAACAGTGG-3'
TGTGGCGGGTGAGCTTAGGGGGCCTCCGCTCCAGCTCGACACCGGGCAGCTGCTGAAGATCGCGAAGAGA
GGGGGAGTAACAGCGGTAGAGGCAGTGCACGCCTGGCGCAATGCGCTCACCGGGGCCCCCTTGAACCTGA
CCCCAGACCAGGTAGTCGCAATCGCGTCACATGACGGGGGAAAGCAAGCCCTGGAAACCGTGCAAAGGTT
GTTGCCGGTCCTTTGTCAAGACCACGGCCTTACACCGGAGCAAGTCGTGGCCATTGCATCCCACGACGGT
GGCAAACAGGCTCTTGAGACGGTTCAGAGACTTCTCCCAGTTCTCTGTCAAGCCCACGGGCTGACTCCCG
ATCAAGTTGTAGCGATTGCGTCGCATGACGGAGGGAAACAAGCATTGGAGACTGTCCAACGGCTCCTTCC
CGTGTTGTGTCAAGCCCACGGTTTGACGCCTGCACAAGTGGTCGCCATCGCCTCCAATATTGGCGGTAAG
CAGGCGCTGGAAACAGTACAGCGCCTGCTGCCTGTACTGTGCCAGGATCATGGACTGACCCCAGACCAGG
TAGTCGCAATCGCGTCACATGACGGGGGAAAGCAAGCCCTGGAAACCGTGCAAAGGTTGTTGCCGGTCCT
TTGTCAAGACCACGGCCTTACACCGGAGCAAGTCGTGGCCATTGCAAGCAACATCGGTGGCAAACAGGCT
CTTGAGACGGTTCAGAGACTTCTCCCAGTTCTCTGTCAAGCCCACGGGCTGACTCCCGATCAAGTTGTAG
CGATTGCGTCGCATGACGGAGGGAAACAAGCATTGGAGACTGTCCAACGGCTCCTTCCCGTGTTGTGTCA
AGCCCACGGTTTGACGCCTGCACAAGTGGTCGCCATCGCCTCCAATATTGGCGGTAAGCAGGCGCTGGAA
ACAGTACAGCGCCTGCTGCCTGTACTGTGCCAGGATCATGGACTGACCCCAGACCAGGTA
