[The description below was written by a language model from this plasmid's Addgene catalogue record.]
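Description:
TAL3247 is a TALEN expression plasmid built on the JDS78 backbone (about 6.4 kb without insert), a vector classed as mammalian expression with an additional T7 designation. It is a high-copy plasmid propagated in E. coli under ampicillin selection; the record gives no feature table, so the origin of replication and other backbone elements are not itemised. The T7 designation most likely reflects a T7 promoter allowing in vitro transcription of mRNA, the usual route for delivering nucleases into zebrafish embryos, although the record does not describe this.

The insert, roughly 1.6 kb and named ZebrafishCommunity-EMP2-right, is an engineered TAL effector repeat array designed to recognise an 18-nucleotide site in the zebrafish EMP2 gene. It was cloned by restriction enzyme methods that destroyed both cloning sites, placing the array in frame with elements supplied by the backbone: an N-terminal 3X Flag epitope tag for detection and a C-terminal wild-type FokI nuclease domain. Expression in cells is driven by the CMV promoter. The use of a BGH reverse sequencing primer suggests a bovine growth hormone polyadenylation region downstream, though this is not explicitly listed.

Because FokI cleaves DNA only as a dimer, this "right" monomer is meant to be used with a matching "left" TALEN that binds the opposite half-site, so that the two nuclease domains meet over the intervening spacer and make a double-strand break. Error-prone repair of that break produces insertions and deletions. The construct is therefore suited to targeted disruption of EMP2 in zebrafish, consistent with the associated work on TALEN-mediated gene disruption in somatic zebrafish cells.
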