Addgene plasmid #42710: TAL3247
Depositing lab: Keith Joung. Depositing organization: Massachusetts General Hospital. Publication: Targeted gene disruption in somatic zebrafish cells using engineered TALENs. Sander JD, Cade L, Khayter C, Reyon D, Peterson RT, Joung JK, Yeh JR. Nat Biotechnol. 2011 Aug 5;29(8):697-8. doi: 10.1038/nbt.1934. PubMed 21822241.
Backbone
  Vector backbone: JDS78
  Backbone manufacturer: Addgene plasmid #32290
  Backbone size w/o insert (bp): 6447
  Vector type: Mammalian Expression ; T7
Growth in bacteria
  Bacterial resistance: Ampicillin, 100 μg/mL
  Growth temperature: 37°C
  Growth strain: XL1 Blue
  Copy number: High Copy
Gene/Insert
  Gene/Insert name: ZebrafishCommunity-EMP2-right (alt name: EMP2)
  Species: D. rerio (zebrafish)
  Insert size (bp): 1640
  Promoter: CMV
  Tag / fusion protein: 3X Flag (N terminal on backbone); WT FOKI (C terminal on backbone)
  Cloning method: Restriction Enzyme; 5′ cloning site N/A (destroyed during cloning); 3′ cloning site N/A (destroyed during cloning)
  Sequencing primers: 5′ CMV-F; 3′ BGH-rev
Terms and licenses: Academic/Nonprofit Terms; Industry Terms: Not Available to Industry
Depositor comments: Target binding site: TCCCACACAGCACAAGAT It is strongly recommended that users perform a diagnostic digest to verify this plasmid prior to use. For example, a double digest of the plasmid with BamHI and KpnI should result in two bands at 2.3kb and 5.8kb.
How to cite: TAL3247 was a gift from Keith Joung (Addgene plasmid # 42710 ; http://n2t.net/addgene:42710 ; RRID:Addgene_42710)
